>Addgene plasmid #214718 | #1.4 post-R-SynapShot-Lyn-miRFP670 | addgene full sequence | sequence record 426457 | Addgene NGS Result
GTCGACATTGATTATTGACTAGTTATTAATAGTAATCAATTACGGGGTCATTAGTTCATAGCCCATATAT
GGAGTTCCGCGTTACATAACTTACGGTAAATGGCCCGCCTGGCTGACCGCCCAACGACCCCCGCCCATTG
ACGTCAATAATGACGTATGTTCCCATAGTAACGCCAATAGGGACTTTCCATTGACGTCAATGGGTGGAGT
ATTTACGGTAAACTGCCCACTTGGCAGTACATCAAGTGTATCATATGCCAAGTACGCCCCCTATTGACGT
CAATGACGGTAAATGGCCCGCCTGGCATTATGCCCAGTACATGACCTTATGGGACTTTCCTACTTGGCAG
TACATCTACGTATTAGTCATCGCTATTACCATGGTCGAGGTGAGCCCCACGTTCTGCTTCACTCTCCCCA
TCTCCCCCCCCTCCCCACCCCCAATTTTGTATTTATTTATTTTTTAATTATTTTGTGCAGCGATGGGGGC
GGGGGGGGGGGGGGGGCGCGCGCCAGGCGGGGCGGGGCGGGGCGAGGGGCGGGGCGGGGCGAGGCGGAGA
GGTGCGGCGGCAGCCAATCAGAGCGGCGCGCTCCGAAAGTTTCCTTTTATGGCGAGGCGGCGGCGGCGGC
GGCCCTATAAAAAGCGAAGCGCGCGGCGGGCGGGAGTCGCTGCGCGCTGCCTTCGCCCCGTGCCCCGCTC
CGCCGCCGCCTCGCGCCGCCCGCCCCGGCTCTGACTGACCGCGTTACTCCCACAGGTGAGCGGGCGGGAC
GGCCCTTCTCCTCCGGGCTGTAATTAGCGCTTGGTTTAATGACGGCTTGTTTCTTTTCTGTGGCTGCGTG
AAAGCCTTGAGGGGCTCCGGGAGGGCCCTTTGTGCGGGGGGAGCGGCTCGGGGGGTGCGTGCGTGTGTGT
GTGCGTGGGGAGCGCCGCGTGCGGCTCCGCGCTGCCCGGCGGCTGTGAGCGCTGCGGGCGCGGCGCGGGG
CTTTGTGCGCTCCGCAGTGTGCGCGAGGGGAGCGCGGCCGGGGGCGGTGCCCCGCGGTGCGGGGGGGGCT
GCGAGGGGAACAAAGGCTGCGTGCGGGGTGTGTGCGTGGGGGGGTGAGCAGGGGGTGTGGGCGCGTCGGT
CGGGCTGCAACCCCCCCTGCACCCCCCTCCCCGAGTTGCTGAGCACGGCCCGGCTTCGGGTGCGGGGCTC
CGTACGGGGCGTGGCGCGGGGCTCGCCGTGCCGGGCGGGGGGTGGCGGCAGGTGGGGGTGCCGGGCGGGG
CGGGGCCGCCTCGGGCCGGGGAGGGCTCGGGGGAGGGGCGCGGCGGCCCCCGGAGCGCCGGCGGCTGTCG
AGGCGCGGCGAGCCGCAGCCATTGCCTTTTATGGTAATCGTGCGAGAGGGCGCAGGGACTTCCTTTGTCC
CAAATCTGTGCGGAGCCGAAATCTGGGAGGCGCCGCCGCACCCCCTCTAGCGGGCGCGGGGCGAAGCGGT
GCGGCGCCGGCAGGAAGGAAATGGGCGGGGAGGGCCTTCGTGCGTCGCCGCGCCGCCGTCCCCTTCTCCC
TCTCCAGCCTCGGGGCTGTCCGCGGGGGGACGGCTGCCTTCGGGGGGGACGGGGCAGGGCGGGGTTCGGC
TTCTGGCGTGTGACCGGCGGCTCTAGAGCCTCTGCTAACCATGTTCATGCCTTCTTCTTTTTCCTACAGC
TCCTGGGCAACGTGCTGGTTATTGTGCTGTCTCATCATTTTGGCAAAGAATTGCTCGAGCTCAGCCACCA
TGGGATGTATAAAATCAAAAGGGAAAGACAGCGCGGGAGCAGATAGTGCTGGTAGTGCTGGTAGTGCTGG
AGATCCACCGGTCGCCACCATGGTAGCAGGTCATGCCTCTGGCAGCCCCGCATTCGGGACCGCCTCTCAT
TCGAATTGCGAACATGAAGAGATCCACCTCGCCGGCTCGATCCAGCCGCATGGCGCGCTTCTGGTCGTCA
GCGAACATGATCATCGCGTCATCCAGGCCAGCGCCAACGCCGCGGAATTTCTGAATCTCGGAAGCGTACT
CGGCGTTCCGCTCGCCGAGATCGACGGCGATCTGTTGATCAAGATCCTGCCGCATCTCGATCCCACCGCC
GAAGGCATGCCGGTCGCGGTGCGCTGCCGGATCGGCAATCCCTCTACGGAGTACTGCGGTCTGATGCATC
GGCCTCCGGAAGGCGGGCTGATCATCGAACTCGAACGTGCCGGCCCGTCGATCGATCTGTCAGGCACGCT
GGCGCCGGCGCTGGAGCGGATCCGCACGGCGGGTTCACTGCGCGCGCTGTGCGATGACACCGTGCTGCTG
TTTCAGCAGTGCACCGGCTACGACCGGGTGATGGTGTATCGTTTCGATGAGCAAGGCCACGGCCTGGTAT
TCTCCGAGTGCCATGTGCCTGGGCTCGAATCCTATTTCGGCAACCGCTATCCGTCGTCGACTGTCCCGCA
GATGGCGCGGCAGCTGTACGTGCGGCAGCGCGTCCGCGTGCTGGTCGACGTCACCTATCAGCCGGTGCCG
CTGGAGCCGCGGCTGTCGCCGCTGACCGGGCGCGATCTCGACATGTCGGGCTGCTTCCTGCGCTCGATGT
CGCCGTGCCATCTGCAGTTCCTGAAGGACATGGGCGTGCGCGCCACCCTGGCGGTGTCGCTGGTGGTCGG
CGGCAAGCTGTGGGGCCTGGTTGTCTGTCACCATTATCTGCCGCGCTTCATCCGTTTCGAGCTGCGGGCG
ATCTGCAAACGGCTCGCCGAAAGGATCGCGACGCGGATCACCGCGCTTGAGAGCGGAAGCGGAGCTACTA
ACTTCAGCCTGCTGAAGCAGGCTGGAGACGTGGAGGAGAACCCTGGACCTGAGACCGACACCCTCCTGCT
ATGGGTGCTGCTGCTCTGGGTGCCCGGCAGCACCGGCGACGCACCGGTCGGAGGCCAAAAGTTGGATGAT
GTAGACCCATTGGTTACTACTAACTTTGGCAAAATAAGGGGAATTAAGAAAGAACTCAATAATGAAATTT
TGGGGCCTGTCATTCAGTTTCTTGGGGTTCCATATGCTGCTCCACCAACAGGAGAACATCGATTTCAGCC
TCCAGAACCACCATCTCCCTGGTCTGATATCCGGAATGCCACTCAGTTTGCTCCTGTATGTCCCCAGAAT
ATCATTGATGGCAGATTGCCTGAAGTTATGCTTCCTGTGTGGTTCACTAATAACTTGGATGTGGTTTCCT
CATATGTGCAAGACCAGAGTGAAGACTGTCTATACTTAAACATCTATGTCCCAACTGAAGATGTAAAAAG
AATATCCAAGGAATGTGCCAGAAAACCCGGCAAGAAAATATGTAGAAAAGGAGATATTCGGGACAGTGGG
GGTCCCAAACCAGTGATGGTGTACATCCATGGTGGCTCTTACATGGAAGGTACTGGAAATCTATATGATG
GGAGTGTGTTGGCAAGCTACGGTAATGTGATCGTCATCACAGTCAACTATCGGCTTGGGGTACTTGGCTT
CTTGAGCACAGGGGATCAGGCTGCCAAAGGAAACTACGGGCTCCTTGACCTCATCCAGGCCCTCAGATGG
ACCAGCGAGAACATTGGGTTCTTTGGTGGTGACCCCTTGCGAATCACCGTGTTTGGATCAGGCGCTGGGG
GTTCATGTGTCAATCTGCTGACTTTATCCCATTATTCTGAAAAAGGACTTTTTCAACGAGCAATAGCTCA
GAGTGGAACAGCCCTTTCCAGCTGGGCTGTTAGTTTCCAGCCTGCAAAATACGCTAGAATTCTAGCCACA
AAAGTTGGCTGCAATGTGTCAGATACAGTAGAGTTAGTAGAATGCCTGCAGAAGAAGCCTTACAAAGAAC
TTGTTGATCAAGATGTTCAACCAGCCCGATACCACATAGCCTTTGGACCTGTGATCGATGGTGATGTAAT
ACCAGATGACCCTCAGATACTGATGGAACAAGGAGAGTTCCTCAATTATGATATCATGTTAGGAGTTAAC
CAAGGGGAAGGGTTGAAGTTTGTGGAAAACATAGTAGATAGTGATGATGGTGTATCAGCCAGTGATTTTG
ACTTTGCTGTCTCTAATTTTGTTGATAATTTATATGGATATCCTGAAGGCAAAGATGTTTTGAGAGAAAC
CATTAAATTCATGTATACTGACTGGGCTGATCGCCATAACCCTGAAACTAGAAGGAAGACATTGTTGGCT
TTGTTTACAGACCATCAGTGGGTAGCACCCGCTGTGGCTACAGCAGACCTTCACTCGAACTTTGGCTCAC
CTACATACTTCTATGCCTTTTATCATCATTGCCAAACTGACCAAGTTCCAGCTTGGGCTGATGCAGCTCA
TGGGGATGAGGTTCCCTATGTATTGGGAATCCCCATGATTGGCCCTACAGAGTTATTTCCTTGCAATTTC
TCCAAGAATGATGTGATGTTGAGTGCTGTAGTAATGACATACTGGACGAATTTTGCTAAAACCGGTGACC
CAAATCAACCAGTTCCTCAAGACACAAAATTCATTCATACCAAACCCAACCGCTTTGAAGAAGTAGCATG
GACCAGATATTCCCAGAAAGACCAACTTTATCTCCATATTGGATTAAAACCGAGAGTTAAAGAACATTAC
AGAGCCAATAAGGTAAATCTCTGGTTGGAGCTGGTACCTCATCTGCATAATCTCAATGACATTTCTCAGA
CGCGTGGTTCAGGTGGTTCAGGAGCCACCATCAAAGAGTTCATGCGCTTCAAGGTGCGCATGGAGGGCTC
CATGAACGGCCACGAGTTCGAGATCGAGGGCGAGGGCGAGGGCCGCCCCTACGAGGGCACCCAGACCGCC
AAGCTGAAGGTGACCAAGGGCGGCCCCCTGCCCTTCGCCTGGGACATCCTGTCCCCCCAGTTCATGTACG
GCTCCGAGGCGTACGTGAGGCACCCCGCCGACATCCCCGATTACAAGAAGCTGCCCTTCCCCGAGGGCTT
CAAGTGGGAGCGCGTGATGAACTTCGAAGACGGCGGTCTGGTGACCGTTACCCAGGACTCCTCCCTGCAG
GACGGCACGCTGATCTGCAAGGTGAAGATGCGCGGCACCAACTTCCCCCCCGACGGCCCCGTAATGCAGA
AGAAGACCATGGGCTGGGAGGCCTCCACCGAGATGCTGTACCCCGAAGACGGCGTGCTGAAGGGCCATAG
CTATCAGGCCCTGAAGCTGAAGGACGGCGGCCACTACCTGGTGGAGTTCGAGACCATCTACATGGCCAAG
AAGCCCGTGCAACTGCCCGGCGATTACTGTGTGGACACCAAGCTGGACATCACCTCCCACAACGAGGACT
ACACCATCGTGGAACAGTACGGGCGCTCCGAGGGCCGCCACCGTCTGGGCATGGACGAGCGGTACAAGTT
AGGGCATGGTACAGGTAGCACAGGCAGCGGTAGCTCCGGTGGTACGCGTTATACCTCGACAACAACTAAA
GTGCCATCAACAGACATCACTCTCAGACCTACAAGGAAAAATTCCACTCCAGTCACATCAGCCTTTCCCA
CTGCCAAGCAGGATGATCCCAAACAACAACCAAGTCCCTTCTCGGTAGATCAAAGGGACTACTCCACAGA
GCTAAGTGTCACAATCGCAGTGGGAGCCTCTCTGCTGTTTCTGAACATCTTGGCTTTTGCAGCCCTATAC
TACAAGAAAGACAAGAGGAGACATGATGTCCACCGGAGGTGCAGCCCTCAGCGCACCACGACCAACGACC
TAACCCATGCTCCAGAAGAGGAAATTATGTCTCTCCAAATGAAGCACACTGACTTGGATCACGAGTGTGA
GTCCATCCATCCACATGAGGTGGTTCTTCGGACCGCCTACCCATACGATGTTCCAGATTACGCTGCTAGC
TATCCTTATGACGTGCCTGACTATGCCCGGACCGCCTGCCCCCCAGATTATACTCTTGCTATGAGGAGGT
CACCGGATGATGTTCCTTTAATGACACCTAACACCATCACAATGATTCCCAACACTATACCAGGGATTCA
GCCCTTACATACATTCAACACATTTACTGGAGGACAGAATAATACTCTACCTCATCCGCATCCACACCCC
CACTCCCACAGCTAAGCGGCCGCAATTCACTCCTCAGGTGCAGGCTGCCTATCAGAAGGTGGTGGCTGGT
GTGGCCAATGCCCTGGCTCACAAATACCACTGAGATCTTTTTCCCTCTGCCAAAAATTATGGGGACATCA
TGAAGCCCCTTGAGCATCTGACTTCTGGCTAATAAAGGAAATTTATTTTCATTGCAATAGTGTGTTGGAA
TTTTTTGTGTCTCTCACTCGGAAGGACATATGGGAGGGCAAATCATTTAAAACATCAGAATGAGTATTTG
GTTTAGAGTTTGGCAACATATGCCCATATGCTGGCTGCCATGAACAAAGGTTGGCTATAAAGAGGTCATC
AGTATATGAAACAGCCCCCTGCTGTCCATTCCTTATTCCATAGAAAAGCCTTGACTTGAGGTTAGATTTT
TTTTATATTTTGTTTTGTGTTATTTTTTTCTTTAACATCCCTAAAATTTTCCTTACATGTTTTACTAGCC
AGATTTTTCCTCCTCTCCTGACTACTCCCAGTCATAGCTGTCCCTCTTCTCTTATGGAGATCCCTCGACC
TGCACCGTCGACCAGCTGGTCGACGGTGCACCGTCGACCAGCTTGGCGTAATCATGGTCATAGCTGTTTC
CTGTGTGAAATTGTTATCCGCTCACAATTCCACACGCACTCGGAAGGACATATGGGAGGGCAAATCATTT
AAAACATCAGAATGAGTATTTGGTTTAGAGTTTGGCAACATATGCCCATATGCTGGCTGCCATGAACAAA
GGTTGGCTATAAAGAGGTCATCAGTATATGAAACAGCCCCCTGCTGTCCATTCCTTATTCCATAGAAAAG
CCTTGACTTGAGGTTAGATTTTTTTTATATTTTGTTTTGTGTTATTTTTTTCTTTAACATCCCTAAAATT
TTCCTTACATGTTTTACTAGCCAGATTTTTCCTCCTCTCCTGACTACTCCCAGTCATAGCTGTCCCTCTT
CTCTTATGGAGATCCCTCGACCTGCACCGTCGACCAGCTGGTCGACGGTGCACCGTCGACCAGCTTGGCG
TAATCATGGTCATAGCTGTTTCCTGTGTGAAATTGTTATCCGCTCACAATTCCACACAACATACGAGCCG
GAAGCATAAAGTGTAAAGCCTGGGGTGCCTAATGAGTGAGCTAACTCACATTAATTGCGTTGCGCTCACT
GCCCGCTTTCCAGTCGGGAAACCTGTCGTGCCAGCGGATCCGCATCTCAATTAGTCAGCAACCATAGTCC
CGCCCCTAACTCCGCCCATCCCGCCCCTAACTCCGCCCAGTTCCGCCCATTCTCCGCCCCATGGCTGACT
AATTTTTTTTATTTATGCAGAGGCCGAGGCCGCCTCGGCCTCTGAGCTATTCCAGAAGTAGTGAGGAGGC
TTTTTTGGAGGCCTAGGCTTTTGCAAAAAGCTAACTTGTTTATTGCAGCTTATAATGGTTACAAATAAAG
CAATAGCATCACAAATTTCACAAATAAAGCATTTTTTTCACTGCATTCTAGTTGTGGTTTGTCCAAACTC
ATCAATGTATCTTATCATGTCTGGATCCGCTGCATTAATGAATCGGCCAACGCGCGGGGAGAGGCGGTTT
GCGTATTGGGCGCTCTTCCGCTTCCTCGCTCACTGACTCGCTGCGCTCGGTCGTTCGGCTGCGGCGAGCG
GTATCAGCTCACTCAAAGGCGGTAATACGGTTATCCACAGAATCAGGGGATAACGCAGGAAAGAACATGT
GAGCAAAAGGCCAGCAAAAGGCCAGGAACCGTAAAAAGGCCGCGTTGCTGGCGTTTTTCCATAGGCTCCG
CCCCCCTGACGAGCATCACAAAAATCGACGCTCAAGTCAGAGGTGGCGAAACCCGACAGGACTATAAAGA
TACCAGGCGTTTCCCCCTGGAAGCTCCCTCGTGCGCTCTCCTGTTCCGACCCTGCCGCTTACCGGATACC
TGTCCGCCTTTCTCCCTTCGGGAAGCGTGGCGCTTTCTCATAGCTCACGCTGTAGGTATCTCAGTTCGGT
GTAGGTCGTTCGCTCCAAGCTGGGCTGTGTGCACGAACCCCCCGTTCAGCCCGACCGCTGCGCCTTATCC
GGTAACTATCGTCTTGAGTCCAACCCGGTAAGACACGACTTATCGCCACTGGCAGCAGCCACTGGTAACA
GGATTAGCAGAGCGAGGTATGTAGGCGGTGCTACAGAGTTCTTGAAGTGGTGGCCTAACTACGGCTACAC
TAGAAGAACAGTATTTGGTATCTGCGCTCTGCTGAAGCCAGTTACCTTCGGAAAAAGAGTTGGTAGCTCT
TGATCCGGCAAACAAACCACCGCTGGTAGCGGTGGTTTTTTTGTTTGCAAGCAGCAGATTACGCGCAGAA
AAAAAGGATCTCAAGAAGATCCTTTGATCTTTTCTACGGGGTCTGACGCTCAGTGGAACGAAAACTCACG
TTAAGGGATTTTGGTCATGAGATTATCAAAAAGGATCTTCACCTAGATCCTTTTAAATTAAAAATGAAGT
TTTAAATCAATCTAAAGTATATATGAGTAAACTTGGTCTGACAGTTACCAATGCTTAATCAGTGAGGCAC
CTATCTCAGCGATCTGTCTATTTCGTTCATCCATAGTTGCCTGACTCCCCGTCGTGTAGATAACTACGAT
ACGGGAGGGCTTACCATCTGGCCCCAGTGCTGCAATGATACCGCGAGACCCACGCTCACCGGCTCCAGAT
TTATCAGCAATAAACCAGCCAGCCGGAAGGGCCGAGCGCAGAAGTGGTCCTGCAACTTTATCCGCCTCCA
TCCAGTCTATTAATTGTTGCCGGGAAGCTAGAGTAAGTAGTTCGCCAGTTAATAGTTTGCGCAACGTTGT
TGCCATTGCTACAGGCATCGTGGTGTCACGCTCGTCGTTTGGTATGGCTTCATTCAGCTCCGGTTCCCAA
CGATCAAGGCGAGTTACATGATCCCCCATGTTGTGCAAAAAAGCGGTTAGCTCCTTCGGTCCTCCGATCG
TTGTCAGAAGTAAGTTGGCCGCAGTGTTATCACTCATGGTTATGGCAGCACTGCATAATTCTCTTACTGT
CATGCCATCCGTAAGATGCTTTTCTGTGACTGGTGAGTACTCAACCAAGTCATTCTGAGAATAGTGTATG
CGGCGACCGAGTTGCTCTTGCCCGGCGTCAATACGGGATAATACCGCGCCACATAGCAGAACTTTAAAAG
TGCTCATCATTGGAAAACGTTCTTCGGGGCGAAAACTCTCAAGGATCTTACCGCTGTTGAGATCCAGTTC
GATGTAACCCACTCGTGCACCCAACTGATCTTCAGCATCTTTTACTTTCACCAGCGTTTCTGGGTGAGCA
AAAACAGGAAGGCAAAATGCCGCAAAAAAGGGAATAAGGGCGACACGGAAATGTTGAATACTCATACTCT
TCCTTTTTCAATATTATTGAAGCATTTATCAGGGTTATTGTCTCATGAGCGGATACATATTTGAATGTAT
TTAGAAAAATAAACAAATAGGGGTTCCGCGCACATTTCCCCGAAAAGTGCCACCTGG
Features (pLannotate 1.2.2; 20 found; start..end, strand, type, name):
      4..383     +  enhancer       CMV enhancer: human cytomegalovirus immediate early enhancer
    385..662     +  promoter       chicken β-actin promoter: No description available
    663..1679    +  intron         chimeric intron: chimera between introns from chicken β-actin and rabbit β-globin
   1840..2784    +  CDS            miRFP670: miRFP670 is a basic (constitutively fluorescent) near ir fluorescent protein published in 2016, derived from Rhodopseudomonas palustris. It has low acid sensitivity. It requires the cofactor biliverdin for fluorescence.
   2851..2910    +  CDS            KV3A6_MOUSE (fragment): Experimental evidence at protein level: Swiss-Prot protein existence level 1. From Mus musculus (Mouse).
   2926..6075    +  CDS            NLGN1: NLGN1_HUMAN - Also known as KIAA1070. Experimental evidence at protein level: Swiss-Prot protein existence level 1. Cell surface protein involved in cell-cell-interactions via its interactions with neurexin family members. Plays a role in synapse function and synaptic signal transmission, and probably mediates its effects by recruiting and clustering other synaptic proteins. May promote the initial formation of synapses, but is not essential for this. In vitro, triggers the de novo formation of presynaptic structures. May be involved in specification of excitatory synapses. Required to maintai
   6113..6190    +  CDS            HBB (fragment): HBB_PONPY - Experimental evidence at transcript level: Swiss-Prot protein existence level 2. Involved in oxygen transport from the lung to the various peripheral tissues. From Pongo pygmaeus (Bornean orangutan).
   6261..6316    +  polyA_signal   β-globin poly(A) signal: rabbit β-globin polyadenylation signal (Gil and Proudfoot, 1987)
   6731..6747    -  protein_bind   lac operator: The lac repressor binds to the lac operator to inhibit transcription in E. coli. This inhibition can be relieved by adding lactose or isopropyl-β-D-thiogalactopyranoside (IPTG). lac repressor encoded by lacI
   7173..7189    -  protein_bind   lac operator: The lac repressor binds to the lac operator to inhibit transcription in E. coli. This inhibition can be relieved by adding lactose or isopropyl-β-D-thiogalactopyranoside (IPTG). lac repressor encoded by lacI
   7197..7227    -  promoter       lac promoter: promoter for the E. coli lac operon
   7242..7263    -  protein_bind   CAP binding site: CAP binding activates transcription in the presence of cAMP. E. coli catabolite activator protein
   7276..7315    -  CDS            lacI (fragment): lac repressor; lacI; The lac repressor binds to the lac operator to inhibit transcription in E. coli. This inhibition can be relieved by adding lactose or isopropyl-β-D-thiogalactopyranoside (IPTG).
   7322..7344    +  promoter       SV40 promoter (fragment): SV40 enhancer and early promoter
   7368..7503    +  rep_origin     SV40 ori: SV40 origin of replication
   7523..7657    +  polyA_signal   SV40 poly(A) signal: SV40 polyadenylation signal
   7659..7713    -  CDS            lacI (fragment): lac repressor; lacI; The lac repressor binds to the lac operator to inhibit transcription in E. coli. This inhibition can be relieved by adding lactose or isopropyl-β-D-thiogalactopyranoside (IPTG).
   7896..8484    -  rep_origin     ori: high-copy-number ColE1/pMB1/pBR322/pUC origin of replication
   8655..9515    -  CDS            AmpR: β-lactamase; bla; confers resistance to ampicillin, carbenicillin, and related antibiotics
   9516..9620    -  promoter       AmpR promoter: bla
