[The description below was written by a language model from this plasmid's Addgene catalogue record and pLannotate feature annotations shown in this document.]
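Description:
#1.4 post-R-SynapShot-Lyn-miRFP670 is a mammalian expression plasmid of about 9.6 kb built on a pCAG backbone. It is propagated in E. coli through a high-copy ColE1/pUC-type origin and selected with ampicillin via the β-lactamase gene and its native promoter. The backbone also carries remnants of lac regulatory sequences (lac promoter, operators, CAP site, short lacI fragments), an SV40 origin of replication with a fragment of the SV40 promoter, and an SV40 polyadenylation signal. None of these is part of the main expression unit.

Expression is driven by the CAG promoter, annotated here as the CMV immediate-early enhancer, the chicken β-actin promoter and a chimeric β-actin/β-globin intron. It gives strong constitutive transcription in mammalian cells and ends at a rabbit β-globin poly(A) signal. The first annotated coding sequence downstream is miRFP670, a near-infrared fluorescent protein that needs biliverdin as a cofactor. The catalogue describes it as Lyn-miRFP670, and a Lyn motif would normally target it to the plasma membrane, although the Lyn sequence itself is not annotated. Next come a short fragment matching a mouse immunoglobulin kappa chain, plausibly a secretion signal peptide, and a long reading frame matching human neuroligin-1, a postsynaptic adhesion protein that binds presynaptic neurexins.

This neuroligin-based region corresponds to the synthetic "#1.4 post-R-SynapShot" insert, the postsynaptic component of the red SynapShot system. The feature table does not identify the red reporter portion within it. It also does not show how the miRFP670 and neuroligin segments are linked or separated. The stated purpose is co-expression of the postsynaptic red SynapShot component and the far-red marker, in the context of live imaging of synapse structural dynamics.
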