Addgene plasmid #214718: #1.4 post-R-SynapShot-Lyn-miRFP670
Purpose: Expresses red #1.4 post-SynapShot and Lyn-miRFP670
Depositing lab: Won Do Heo. Depositing organization: Korea Advanced Institute of Science and Technology. Publication: Real-time visualization of structural dynamics of synapses in live cells in vivo. Son S, Nagahama K, Lee J, Jung K, Kwak C, Kim J, Noh YW, Kim E, Lee S, Kwon HB, Heo WD. Nat Methods. 2024 Jan 8. doi: 10.1038/s41592-023-02122-4. PubMed 38191933.
Backbone
  Vector backbone: pCAG
  Total vector size (bp): 9651
  Vector type: Mammalian Expression
Growth in bacteria
  Bacterial resistance: Ampicillin, 100 μg/mL
  Growth temperature: 30°C
  Growth strain: NEB Stable
  Copy number: High Copy
Gene/Insert
  Gene/Insert name: #1.4 post-R-SynapShot
  Species: Synthetic
  Promoter: CAG
  Tag / fusion protein: Lyn-miRFP670 (N terminal on insert)
  Cloning method: Gateway Cloning
  Sequencing primers: 5′ CTACAGCTCCTGGGCAACGTGC; 3′ TGATAGACACAAAAAATTCCAACACAC
Terms and licenses: Academic/Nonprofit Terms; Industry Terms: Not Available to Industry
How to cite: #1.4 post-R-SynapShot-Lyn-miRFP670 was a gift from Won Do Heo (Addgene plasmid # 214718 ; http://n2t.net/addgene:214718 ; RRID:Addgene_214718)
